Addgene plasmid #27056: pAAV-Ef1a-DIO EYFP
Depositing lab: Karl Deisseroth. Depositing organization: Stanford University.
Backbone
  Vector backbone: pAAV
  Backbone manufacturer: Invitrogen
  Backbone size w/o insert (bp): 5603
  Vector type: Mammalian Expression, AAV
Growth in bacteria
  Bacterial resistance: Ampicillin, 100 μg/mL
  Growth temperature: 37°C
  Growth strain: NEB Stable
  Growth instructions: Please use Rec A- competent cells such as Stbl3 cells from Invitrogen for transformation.
  Copy number: High Copy
Gene/Insert
  Gene/Insert name: EYFP
  Species: H. sapiens (human)
  Insert size (bp): 720
  Cloning method: Restriction Enzyme; 5′ cloning site AscI (not destroyed); 3′ cloning site NheI (not destroyed)
  Sequencing primers: 5′ ggccagcttggcacttgatg; 3′ GCAATAGCATGATACAAAGG
Terms and licenses: Academic/Nonprofit Terms; Industry Terms: Not Available to Industry
Depositor comments: This plasmid contains the human elongation factor-1a promoter. For additional information please visit - http://www.optogenetics.org
How to cite: pAAV-Ef1a-DIO EYFP was a gift from Karl Deisseroth (Addgene plasmid # 27056 ; http://n2t.net/addgene:27056 ; RRID:Addgene_27056) For viral preps, please replace (Addgene plasmid # 27056) in the above sentence with: (Addgene viral prep # 27056-AAV1), (Addgene viral prep # 27056-AAV2), (Addgene viral prep # 27056-AAV5), (Addgene viral prep # 27056-AAV9), or (Addgene viral prep # 27056-AAVrg)
