[The description below was written by a language model from this plasmid's Addgene catalogue record and pLannotate feature annotations shown in this document.]
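Description:
pAAV-Ef1a-DIO EYFP is an adeno-associated virus transfer plasmid for Cre-dependent expression of enhanced yellow fluorescent protein in mammalian cells. It is built on a pAAV backbone and propagated in E. coli as a high-copy plasmid through a ColE1/pUC-type origin, with ampicillin selection from the bla gene. An f1/M13 phage origin is also present. AAV2 inverted terminal repeats flank the expression cassette and provide the cis signals for replication and packaging of the intervening DNA into AAV particles. Because ITRs are prone to rearrangement, the record recommends recombination-deficient bacterial hosts. The left ITR is annotated in full in the depositor sequence but only as short fragments in the repository's sequencing result. This may reflect difficulty reading through the ITR hairpin or a partial deletion, and the record does not settle which.

The cassette is driven by the human elongation factor-1α promoter with its intron, a strong constitutive element. Downstream, the 720 bp mammalian codon-optimized EYFP coding sequence sits in the antisense orientation. It is bracketed by a lox2272/loxP pair on one side and an oppositely oriented lox2272/loxP pair on the other, the double-floxed inverted open reading frame (DIO) arrangement. Without Cre, no functional EYFP transcript is produced. Cre first inverts the insert through one compatible lox pair, then excises a site from the other pair, which locks EYFP in the sense orientation. A WPRE and the human growth hormone polyadenylation signal follow, enhancing transcript stability and processing. AscI and NheI sites flanking the insert are retained.

The construct is typically used to label Cre-expressing cell populations. It also commonly serves as a fluorophore-only control alongside Cre-dependent optogenetic vectors. Viral preparations are listed in several serotypes, including a retrograde capsid.
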