Features (pLannotate 1.2.2; 24 found; start..end, strand, type, name):
      1..141     -  repeat_region  AAV2 ITR: inverted terminal repeat of adeno-associated virus serotype 2 inverted
    169..235     +  CDS            small t antigen (fragment): SV40 (simian virus 40) small t antigen
    261..472     +  promoter       EF-1α core promoter: core promoter for human elongation factor EF-1α
    473..581     +  intron         EF-1α intron A (fragment): intron upstream of the start codon of human EF-1α
   1207..1410    +  intron         EF-1α intron A: truncated intron upstream of the start codon of human EF-1α
   1426..1443    +  misc_feature   MCS (fragment): pUC18/19 multiple cloning site
   1450..1483    +  protein_bind   lox2272: Cre-mediated recombination occurs in the 8-bp core sequence (GGATACTT). lox2272 sites are compatible with each other, but incompatible with loxP or loxN sites (Lee and Saito, 1988). Cre recombinase
   1484..1533    -  intron         β-globin intron (fragment): internally truncated intron from human β-globin
   1534..1567    +  protein_bind   loxP: Cre-mediated recombination occurs in the 8-bp core sequence (GCATACAT). Cre recombinase
   1576..2295    -  CDS            EYFP: enhanced YFP mammalian codon-optimized
   2308..2341    -  protein_bind   lox2272: Cre-mediated recombination occurs in the 8-bp core sequence (GGATACTT). lox2272 sites are compatible with each other, but incompatible with loxP or loxN sites (Lee and Saito, 1988). Cre recombinase
   2342..2391    -  intron         β-globin intron (fragment): internally truncated intron from human β-globin
   2392..2425    -  protein_bind   loxP: Cre-mediated recombination occurs in the 8-bp core sequence (GCATACAT). Cre recombinase
   2426..2450    +  misc_feature   MCS (fragment): pBluescript multiple cloning site
   2450..3038    +  misc_feature   WPRE: woodchuck hepatitis virus posttranscriptional regulatory element
   3070..3546    +  polyA_signal   hGH poly(A) signal: human growth hormone polyadenylation signal
   3586..3726    +  repeat_region  AAV2 ITR: inverted terminal repeat of adeno-associated virus serotype 2 inverted
   3731..3782    -  misc_feature   bom (fragment): basis of mobility region from pBR322
   3801..4181    +  rep_origin     M13 ori (sequence partly withheld): M13 bacteriophage origin of replication; arrow indicates direction of (+) strand synthesis
   4257..4306    -  misc_feature   bom (fragment): basis of mobility region from pBR322
   4408..4443    -  CDS            rop (fragment): Rop protein, which maintains plasmids at low copy number; rop
   4538..4642    +  promoter       AmpR promoter: bla
   4643..5503    +  CDS            AmpR: β-lactamase; bla; confers resistance to ampicillin, carbenicillin, and related antibiotics
   5674..6262    +  rep_origin     ori: high-copy-number ColE1/pMB1/pBR322/pUC origin of replication
>Addgene plasmid #27056 | pAAV-Ef1a-DIO EYFP | depositor full sequence | sequence record 12797 | Author sequence
CCTGCAGGCAGCTGCGCGCTCGCTCGCTCACTGAGGCCGCCCGGGCAAAGCCCGGGCGTCGGGCGACCTT
TGGTCGCCCGGCCTCAGTGAGCGAGCGAGCGCGCAGAGAGGGAGTGGCCAACTCCATCACTAGGGGTTCC
TGCGGCCGCACGCGTAAGCTTTGCAAAGATGGATAAAGTTTTAAACAGAGAGGAATCTTTGCAGCTAATG
GACCTTCTAGGTCTTGAAAGGAGTGGGAATTGGCTCCGGTGCCCGTCAGTGGGCAGAGCGCACATCGCCC
ACAGTCCCCGAGAAGTTGGGGGGAGGGGTCGGCAATTGAACCGGTGCCTAGAGAAGGTGGCGCGGGGTAA
ACTGGGAAAGTGATGTCGTGTACTGGCTCCGCCTTTTTCCCGAGGGTGGGGGAGAACCGTATATAAGTGC
AGTAGTCGCCGTGAACGTTCTTTTTCGCAACGGGTTTGCCGCCAGAACACAGGTAAGTGCCGTGTGTGGT
TCCCGCGGGCCTGGCCTCTTTACGGGTTATGGCCCTTGCGTGCCTTGAATTACTTCCACTGGCTGCAGTA
CGTGATTCTTGATCCCGAGCTTCGGGTTGGAAGTGGGTGGGAGAGTTCGAGGCCTTGCGCTTAAGGAGCC
CCTTCGCCTCGTGCTTGAGTTGAGGCCTGGCCTGGGCGCTGGGGCCGCCGCGTGCGAATCTGGTGGCACC
TTCGCGCCTGTCTCGCTGCTTTCGATAAGTCTCTAGCCATTTAAAATTTTTGATGACCTGCTGCGACGCT
TTTTTTCTGGCAAGATAGTCTTGTAAATGCGGGCCAAGATCTGCACACTGGTATTTCGGTTTTTGGGGCC
GCGGGCGGCGACGGGGCCCGTGCGTCCCAGCGCACATGTTCGGCGAGGCGGGGCCTGCGAGCGCGGCCAC
CGAGAATCGGACGGGGGTAGTCTCAAGCTGGCCGGCCTGCTCTGGTGCCTGGCCTCGCGCCGCCGTGTAT
CGCCCCGCCCTGGGCGGCAAGGCTGGCCCGGTCGGCACCAGTTGCGTGAGCGGAAAGATGGCCGCTTCCC
GGCCCTGCTGCAGGGAGCTCAAAATGGAGGACGCGGCGCTCGGGAGAGCGGGCGGGTGAGTCACCCACAC
AAAGGAAAAGGGCCTTTCCGTCCTCAGCCGTCGCTTCATGTGACTCCACGGAGTACCGGGCGCCGTCCAG
GCACCTCGATTAGTTCTCGAGCTTTTGGAGTACGTCGTCTTTAGGTTGGGGGGAGGGGTTTTATGCGATG
GAGTTTCCCCACACTGAGTGGGTGGAGACTGAAGTTAGGCCAGCTTGGCACTTGATGTAATTCTCCTTGG
AATTTGCCCTTTTTGAGTTTGGATCTTGGTTCATTCTCAAGCCTCAGACAGTGGTTCAAAGTTTTTTTCT
TCCATTTCAGGTGTCGTGAGGTACCGGATCCTCTAGAGTCGACTCCGGAATAACTTCGTATAGGATACTT
TATACGAAGTTATGCAGAATGGTAGCTGGATTGTAGCTGCTATTAGCAATATGAAACCTCTTAATAACTT
CGTATAGCATACATTATACGAAGTTATGGCGCGCCTTACTTGTACAGCTCGTCCATGCCGAGAGTGATCC
CGGCGGCGGTCACGAACTCCAGCAGGACCATGTGATCGCGCTTCTCGTTGGGGTCTTTGCTCAGGGCGGA
CTGGTAGCTCAGGTAGTGGTTGTCGGGCAGCAGCACGGGGCCGTCGCCGATGGGGGTGTTCTGCTGGTAG
TGGTCGGCGAGCTGCACGCTGCCGTCCTCGATGTTGTGGCGGATCTTGAAGTTCACCTTGATGCCGTTCT
TCTGCTTGTCGGCCATGATATAGACGTTGTGGCTGTTGTAGTTGTACTCCAGCTTGTGCCCCAGGATGTT
GCCGTCCTCCTTGAAGTCGATGCCCTTCAGCTCGATGCGGTTCACCAGGGTGTCGCCCTCGAACTTCACC
TCGGCGCGGGTCTTGTAGTTGCCGTCGTCCTTGAAGAAGATGGTGCGCTCCTGGACGTAGCCTTCGGGCA
TGGCGGACTTGAAGAAGTCGTGCTGCTTCATGTGGTCGGGGTAGCGGGCGAAGCACTGCAGGCCGTAGCC
GAAGGTGGTCACGAGGGTGGGCCAGGGCACGGGCAGCTTGCCGGTGGTGCAGATGAACTTCAGGGTCAGC
TTGCCGTAGGTGGCATCGCCCTCGCCCTCGCCGGACACGCTGAACTTGTGGCCGTTTACGTCGCCGTCCA
GCTCGACCAGGATGGGCACCACCCCGGTGAACAGCTCCTCGCCCTTGCTCACCATGGTGGCGCTAGCATA
ACTTCGTATAAAGTATCCTATACGAAGTTATTTGCCTTAACCCAGAAATTATCACTGTTATTCTTTAGAA
TGGTGCAAAGAATAACTTCGTATAATGTATGCTATACGAAGTTATGAATTCGATATCAAGCTTATCGATA
ATCAACCTCTGGATTACAAAATTTGTGAAAGATTGACTGGTATTCTTAACTATGTTGCTCCTTTTACGCT
ATGTGGATACGCTGCTTTAATGCCTTTGTATCATGCTATTGCTTCCCGTATGGCTTTCATTTTCTCCTCC
TTGTATAAATCCTGGTTGCTGTCTCTTTATGAGGAGTTGTGGCCCGTTGTCAGGCAACGTGGCGTGGTGT
GCACTGTGTTTGCTGACGCAACCCCCACTGGTTGGGGCATTGCCACCACCTGTCAGCTCCTTTCCGGGAC
TTTCGCTTTCCCCCTCCCTATTGCCACGGCGGAACTCATCGCCGCCTGCCTTGCCCGCTGCTGGACAGGG
GCTCGGCTGTTGGGCACTGACAATTCCGTGGTGTTGTCGGGGAAATCATCGTCCTTTCCTTGGCTGCTCG
CCTATGTTGCCACCTGGATTCTGCGCGGGACGTCCTTCTGCTACGTCCCTTCGGCCCTCAATCCAGCGGA
CCTTCCTTCCCGCGGCCTGCTGCCGGCTCTGCGGCCTCTTCCGCGTCTTCGCCTTCGCCCTCAGACGAGT
CGGATCTCCCTTTGGGCCGCCTCCCCGCATCGATACCGAGCGCTGCTCGAGAGATCTACGGGTGGCATCC
CTGTGACCCCTCCCCAGTGCCTCTCCTGGCCCTGGAAGTTGCCACTCCAGTGCCCACCAGCCTTGTCCTA
ATAAAATTAAGTTGCATCATTTTGTCTGACTAGGTGTCCTTCTATAATATTATGGGGTGGAGGGGGGTGG
TATGGAGCAAGGGGCAAGTTGGGAAGACAACCTGTAGGGCCTGCGGGGTCTATTGGGAACCAAGCTGGAG
TGCAGTGGCACAATCTTGGCTCACTGCAATCTCCGCCTCCTGGGTTCAAGCGATTCTCCTGCCTCAGCCT
CCCGAGTTGTTGGGATTCCAGGCATGCATGACCAGGCTCAGCTAATTTTTGTTTTTTTGGTAGAGACGGG
GTTTCACCATATTGGCCAGGCTGGTCTCCAACTCCTAATCTCAGGTGATCTACCCACCTTGGCCTCCCAA
ATTGCTGGGATTACAGGCGTGAACCACTGCTCCCTTCCCTGTCCTTCTGATTTTGTAGGTAACCACGTGC
GGACCGAGCGGCCGCAGGAACCCCTAGTGATGGAGTTGGCCACTCCCTCTCTGCGCGCTCGCTCGCTCAC
TGAGGCCGGGCGACCAAAGGTCGCCCGACGCCCGGGCTTTGCCCGGGCGGCCTCAGTGAGCGAGCGAGCG
CGCAGCTGCCTGCAGGGGCGCCTGATGCGGTATTTTCTCCTTACGCATCTGTGCGGTATTTCACACCGCA
TA
[142 nt withheld, positions 3783-3924]
C
[141 nt withheld, positions 3926-4066]
CCTTTGACGTTGGAGTCCACGTTCTTT
[37 nt withheld, positions 4094-4130]
ACCCTATCTCGGGCTATTCTTTTGATTTATAAGGGATTTTGCCGATTTCGGCCTATTGGTTAAAAAATGA
GCTGATTTAACAAAAATTTAACGCGAATTTTAACAAAATATTAACGTTTACAATTTTATGGTGCACTCTC
AGTACAATCTGCTCTGATGCCGCATAGTTAAGCCAGCCCCGACACCCGCCAACACCCGCTGACGCGCCCT
GACGGGCTTGTCTGCTCCCGGCATCCGCTTACAGACAAGCTGTGACCGTCTCCGGGAGCTGCATGTGTCA
GAGGTTTTCACCGTCATCACCGAAACGCGCGAGACGAAAGGGCCTCGTGATACGCCTATTTTTATAGGTT
AATGTCATGATAATAATGGTTTCTTAGACGTCAGGTGGCACTTTTCGGGGAAATGTGCGCGGAACCCCTA
TTTGTTTATTTTTCTAAATACATTCAAATATGTATCCGCTCATGAGACAATAACCCTGATAAATGCTTCA
ATAATATTGAAAAAGGAAGAGTATGAGTATTCAACATTTCCGTGTCGCCCTTATTCCCTTTTTTGCGGCA
TTTTGCCTTCCTGTTTTTGCTCACCCAGAAACGCTGGTGAAAGTAAAAGATGCTGAAGATCAGTTGGGTG
CACGAGTGGGTTACATCGAACTGGATCTCAACAGCGGTAAGATCCTTGAGAGTTTTCGCCCCGAAGAACG
TTTTCCAATGATGAGCACTTTTAAAGTTCTGCTATGTGGCGCGGTATTATCCCGTATTGACGCCGGGCAA
GAGCAACTCGGTCGCCGCATACACTATTCTCAGAATGACTTGGTTGAGTACTCACCAGTCACAGAAAAGC
ATCTTACGGATGGCATGACAGTAAGAGAATTATGCAGTGCTGCCATAACCATGAGTGATAACACTGCGGC
CAACTTACTTCTGACAACGATCGGAGGACCGAAGGAGCTAACCGCTTTTTTGCACAACATGGGGGATCAT
GTAACTCGCCTTGATCGTTGGGAACCGGAGCTGAATGAAGCCATACCAAACGACGAGCGTGACACCACGA
TGCCTGTAGCAATGGCAACAACGTTGCGCAAACTATTAACTGGCGAACTACTTACTCTAGCTTCCCGGCA
ACAATTAATAGACTGGATGGAGGCGGATAAAGTTGCAGGACCACTTCTGCGCTCGGCCCTTCCGGCTGGC
TGGTTTATTGCTGATAAATCTGGAGCCGGTGAGCGTGGGTCTCGCGGTATCATTGCAGCACTGGGGCCAG
ATGGTAAGCCCTCCCGTATCGTAGTTATCTACACGACGGGGAGTCAGGCAACTATGGATGAACGAAATAG
ACAGATCGCTGAGATAGGTGCCTCACTGATTAAGCATTGGTAACTGTCAGACCAAGTTTACTCATATATA
CTTTAGATTGATTTAAAACTTCATTTTTAATTTAAAAGGATCTAGGTGAAGATCCTTTTTGATAATCTCA
TGACCAAAATCCCTTAACGTGAGTTTTCGTTCCACTGAGCGTCAGACCCCGTAGAAAAGATCAAAGGATC
TTCTTGAGATCCTTTTTTTCTGCGCGTAATCTGCTGCTTGCAAACAAAAAAACCACCGCTACCAGCGGTG
GTTTGTTTGCCGGATCAAGAGCTACCAACTCTTTTTCCGAAGGTAACTGGCTTCAGCAGAGCGCAGATAC
CAAATACTGTCCTTCTAGTGTAGCCGTAGTTAGGCCACCACTTCAAGAACTCTGTAGCACCGCCTACATA
CCTCGCTCTGCTAATCCTGTTACCAGTGGCTGCTGCCAGTGGCGATAAGTCGTGTCTTACCGGGTTGGAC
TCAAGACGATAGTTACCGGATAAGGCGCAGCGGTCGGGCTGAACGGGGGGTTCGTGCACACAGCCCAGCT
TGGAGCGAACGACCTACACCGAACTGAGATACCTACAGCGTGAGCTATGAGAAAGCGCCACGCTTCCCGA
AGGGAGAAAGGCGGACAGGTATCCGGTAAGCGGCAGGGTCGGAACAGGAGAGCGCACGAGGGAGCTTCCA
GGGGGAAACGCCTGGTATCTTTATAGTCCTGTCGGGTTTCGCCACCTCTGACTTGAGCGTCGATTTTTGT
GATGCTCGTCAGGGGGGCGGAGCCTATGGAAAAACGCCAGCAACGCGGCCTTTTTACGGTTCCTGGCCTT
TTGCTGGCCTTTTGCTCACATGT
