Features (pLannotate 1.2.2; 23 found; start..end, strand, type, name):
     12..39      +  repeat_region  AAV2 ITR (fragment): inverted terminal repeat of adeno-associated virus serotype 2 inverted
     68..95      +  repeat_region  AAV2 ITR (fragment): inverted terminal repeat of adeno-associated virus serotype 2 inverted
    158..224     +  CDS            small t antigen (fragment): SV40 (simian virus 40) small t antigen
    231..1409    +  promoter       EF-1α promoter: strong constitutive promoter for human elongation factor EF-1α
   1416..1433    +  misc_feature   MCS (fragment): pUC18/19 multiple cloning site
   1440..1473    +  protein_bind   lox2272: Cre-mediated recombination occurs in the 8-bp core sequence (GGATACTT). lox2272 sites are compatible with each other, but incompatible with loxP or loxN sites (Lee and Saito, 1988). Cre recombinase
   1474..1523    -  intron         β-globin intron (fragment): internally truncated intron from human β-globin
   1524..1557    +  protein_bind   loxP: Cre-mediated recombination occurs in the 8-bp core sequence (GCATACAT). Cre recombinase
   1566..2285    -  CDS            EYFP: enhanced YFP mammalian codon-optimized
   2298..2331    -  protein_bind   lox2272: Cre-mediated recombination occurs in the 8-bp core sequence (GGATACTT). lox2272 sites are compatible with each other, but incompatible with loxP or loxN sites (Lee and Saito, 1988). Cre recombinase
   2332..2381    -  intron         β-globin intron (fragment): internally truncated intron from human β-globin
   2382..2415    -  protein_bind   loxP: Cre-mediated recombination occurs in the 8-bp core sequence (GCATACAT). Cre recombinase
   2416..2440    +  misc_feature   MCS (fragment): pBluescript multiple cloning site
   2440..3028    +  misc_feature   WPRE: woodchuck hepatitis virus posttranscriptional regulatory element
   3060..3536    +  polyA_signal   hGH poly(A) signal: human growth hormone polyadenylation signal
   3576..3716    +  repeat_region  AAV2 ITR: inverted terminal repeat of adeno-associated virus serotype 2 inverted
   3721..3772    -  misc_feature   bom (fragment): basis of mobility region from pBR322
   3791..4246    +  rep_origin     f1 ori (sequence partly withheld): f1 bacteriophage origin of replication; arrow indicates direction of (+) strand synthesis
   4247..4296    -  misc_feature   bom (fragment): basis of mobility region from pBR322
   4398..4433    -  CDS            rop (fragment): Rop protein, which maintains plasmids at low copy number; rop
   4528..4632    +  promoter       AmpR promoter: bla
   4633..5493    +  CDS            AmpR: β-lactamase; bla; confers resistance to ampicillin, carbenicillin, and related antibiotics
   5664..6252    +  rep_origin     ori: high-copy-number ColE1/pMB1/pBR322/pUC origin of replication
>Addgene plasmid #27056 | pAAV-Ef1a-DIO EYFP | addgene full sequence | sequence record 126562 | Addgene NGS result
CCTGCAGGCAGCTGCGCGCTCGCTCGCTCACTGAGGCCGCCCGGGCGTCGGGCGACCTTTGGTCGCCCGG
CCTCAGTGAGCGAGCGAGCGCGCAGAGAGGGAGTGGCCAACTCCATCACTAGGGGTTCCTGCGGCCGCAC
GCGTAAGCTTTGCAAAGATGGATAAAGTTTTAAACAGAGAGGAATCTTTGCAGCTAATGGACCTTCTAGG
TCTTGAAAGGAGTGGGAATTGGCTCCGGTGCCCGTCAGTGGGCAGAGCGCACATCGCCCACAGTCCCCGA
GAAGTTGGGGGGAGGGGTCGGCAATTGAACCGGTGCCTAGAGAAGGTGGCGCGGGGTAAACTGGGAAAGT
GATGTCGTGTACTGGCTCCGCCTTTTTCCCGAGGGTGGGGGAGAACCGTATATAAGTGCAGTAGTCGCCG
TGAACGTTCTTTTTCGCAACGGGTTTGCCGCCAGAACACAGGTAAGTGCCGTGTGTGGTTCCCGCGGGCC
TGGCCTCTTTACGGGTTATGGCCCTTGCGTGCCTTGAATTACTTCCACCTGGCTGCAGTACGTGATTCTT
GATCCCGAGCTTCGGGTTGGAAGTGGGTGGGAGAGTTCGAGGCCTTGCGCTTAAGGAGCCCCTTCGCCTC
GTGCTTGAGTTGAGGCCTGGCCTGGGCGCTGGGGCCGCCGCGTGCGAATCTGGTGGCACCTTCGCGCCTG
TCTCGCTGCTTTCGATAAGTCTCTAGCCATTTAAAATTTTTGATGACCTGCTGCGACGCTTTTTTTCTGG
CAAGATAGTCTTGTAAATGCGGGCCAAGATCTGCACACTGGTATTTCGGTTTTTGGGGCCGCGGGCGGCG
ACGGGGCCCGTGCGTCCCAGCGCACATGTTCGGCGAGGCGGGGCCTGCGAGCGCGGCCACCGAGAATCGG
ACGGGGGTAGTCTCAAGCTGGCCGGCCTGCTCTGGTGCCTGGCCTCGCGCCGCCGTGTATCGCCCCGCCC
TGGGCGGCAAGGCTGGCCCGGTCGGCACCAGTTGCGTGAGCGGAAAGATGGCCGCTTCCCGGCCCTGCTG
CAGGGAGCTCAAAATGGAGGACGCGGCGCTCGGGAGAGCGGGCGGGTGAGTCACCCACACAAAGGAAAAG
GGCCTTTCCGTCCTCAGCCGTCGCTTCATGTGACTCCACGGAGTACCGGGCGCCGTCCAGGCACCTCGAT
TAGTTCTCGAGCTTTTGGAGTACGTCGTCTTTAGGTTGGGGGGAGGGGTTTTATGCGATGGAGTTTCCCC
ACACTGAGTGGGTGGAGACTGAAGTTAGGCCAGCTTGGCACTTGATGTAATTCTCCTTGGAATTTGCCCT
TTTTGAGTTTGGATCTTGGTTCATTCTCAAGCCTCAGACAGTGGTTCAAAGTTTTTTTCTTCCATTTCAG
GTGTCGTGAGGTACCGGATCCTCTAGAGTCGACTCCGGAATAACTTCGTATAGGATACTTTATACGAAGT
TATGCAGAATGGTAGCTGGATTGTAGCTGCTATTAGCAATATGAAACCTCTTAATAACTTCGTATAGCAT
ACATTATACGAAGTTATGGCGCGCCTTACTTGTACAGCTCGTCCATGCCGAGAGTGATCCCGGCGGCGGT
CACGAACTCCAGCAGGACCATGTGATCGCGCTTCTCGTTGGGGTCTTTGCTCAGGGCGGACTGGTAGCTC
AGGTAGTGGTTGTCGGGCAGCAGCACGGGGCCGTCGCCGATGGGGGTGTTCTGCTGGTAGTGGTCGGCGA
GCTGCACGCTGCCGTCCTCGATGTTGTGGCGGATCTTGAAGTTCACCTTGATGCCGTTCTTCTGCTTGTC
GGCCATGATATAGACGTTGTGGCTGTTGTAGTTGTACTCCAGCTTGTGCCCCAGGATGTTGCCGTCCTCC
TTGAAGTCGATGCCCTTCAGCTCGATGCGGTTCACCAGGGTGTCGCCCTCGAACTTCACCTCGGCGCGGG
TCTTGTAGTTGCCGTCGTCCTTGAAGAAGATGGTGCGCTCCTGGACGTAGCCTTCGGGCATGGCGGACTT
GAAGAAGTCGTGCTGCTTCATGTGGTCGGGGTAGCGGGCGAAGCACTGCAGGCCGTAGCCGAAGGTGGTC
ACGAGGGTGGGCCAGGGCACGGGCAGCTTGCCGGTGGTGCAGATGAACTTCAGGGTCAGCTTGCCGTAGG
TGGCATCGCCCTCGCCCTCGCCGGACACGCTGAACTTGTGGCCGTTTACGTCGCCGTCCAGCTCGACCAG
GATGGGCACCACCCCGGTGAACAGCTCCTCGCCCTTGCTCACCATGGTGGCGCTAGCATAACTTCGTATA
AAGTATCCTATACGAAGTTATTTGCCTTAACCCAGAAATTATCACTGTTATTCTTTAGAATGGTGCAAAG
AATAACTTCGTATAATGTATGCTATACGAAGTTATGAATTCGATATCAAGCTTATCGATAATCAACCTCT
GGATTACAAAATTTGTGAAAGATTGACTGGTATTCTTAACTATGTTGCTCCTTTTACGCTATGTGGATAC
GCTGCTTTAATGCCTTTGTATCATGCTATTGCTTCCCGTATGGCTTTCATTTTCTCCTCCTTGTATAAAT
CCTGGTTGCTGTCTCTTTATGAGGAGTTGTGGCCCGTTGTCAGGCAACGTGGCGTGGTGTGCACTGTGTT
TGCTGACGCAACCCCCACTGGTTGGGGCATTGCCACCACCTGTCAGCTCCTTTCCGGGACTTTCGCTTTC
CCCCTCCCTATTGCCACGGCGGAACTCATCGCCGCCTGCCTTGCCCGCTGCTGGACAGGGGCTCGGCTGT
TGGGCACTGACAATTCCGTGGTGTTGTCGGGGAAATCATCGTCCTTTCCTTGGCTGCTCGCCTATGTTGC
CACCTGGATTCTGCGCGGGACGTCCTTCTGCTACGTCCCTTCGGCCCTCAATCCAGCGGACCTTCCTTCC
CGCGGCCTGCTGCCGGCTCTGCGGCCTCTTCCGCGTCTTCGCCTTCGCCCTCAGACGAGTCGGATCTCCC
TTTGGGCCGCCTCCCCGCATCGATACCGAGCGCTGCTCGAGAGATCTACGGGTGGCATCCCTGTGACCCC
TCCCCAGTGCCTCTCCTGGCCCTGGAAGTTGCCACTCCAGTGCCCACCAGCCTTGTCCTAATAAAATTAA
GTTGCATCATTTTGTCTGACTAGGTGTCCTTCTATAATATTATGGGGTGGAGGGGGGTGGTATGGAGCAA
GGGGCAAGTTGGGAAGACAACCTGTAGGGCCTGCGGGGTCTATTGGGAACCAAGCTGGAGTGCAGTGGCA
CAATCTTGGCTCACTGCAATCTCCGCCTCCTGGGTTCAAGCGATTCTCCTGCCTCAGCCTCCCGAGTTGT
TGGGATTCCAGGCATGCATGACCAGGCTCAGCTAATTTTTGTTTTTTTGGTAGAGACGGGGTTTCACCAT
ATTGGCCAGGCTGGTCTCCAACTCCTAATCTCAGGTGATCTACCCACCTTGGCCTCCCAAATTGCTGGGA
TTACAGGCGTGAACCACTGCTCCCTTCCCTGTCCTTCTGATTTTGTAGGTAACCACGTGCGGACCGAGCG
GCCGCAGGAACCCCTAGTGATGGAGTTGGCCACTCCCTCTCTGCGCGCTCGCTCGCTCACTGAGGCCGGG
CGACCAAAGGTCGCCCGACGCCCGGGCTTTGCCCGGGCGGCCTCAGTGAGCGAGCGAGCGCGCAGCTGCC
TGCAGGGGCGCCTGATGCGGTATTTTCTCCTTACGCATCTGTGCGGTATTTCACACCGCATA
[95 nt withheld, positions 3773-3867]
T
[46 nt withheld, positions 3869-3914]
C
[141 nt withheld, positions 3916-4056]
CCTTTGACGTTGGAGTCCACGTTCTTT
[37 nt withheld, positions 4084-4120]
ACTCTATCTCGGGCTATTCTTTTGATTTATAAGGGATTTTGCCGATTTCGGTCTATTGGTTAAAAAATGA
GCTGATTTAACAAAAATTTAACGCGAATTTTAACAAAATATTAACGTTTACAATTTTATGGTGCACTCTC
AGTACAATCTGCTCTGATGCCGCATAGTTAAGCCAGCCCCGACACCCGCCAACACCCGCTGACGCGCCCT
GACGGGCTTGTCTGCTCCCGGCATCCGCTTACAGACAAGCTGTGACCGTCTCCGGGAGCTGCATGTGTCA
GAGGTTTTCACCGTCATCACCGAAACGCGCGAGACGAAAGGGCCTCGTGATACGCCTATTTTTATAGGTT
AATGTCATGATAATAATGGTTTCTTAGACGTCAGGTGGCACTTTTCGGGGAAATGTGCGCGGAACCCCTA
TTTGTTTATTTTTCTAAATACATTCAAATATGTATCCGCTCATGAGACAATAACCCTGATAAATGCTTCA
ATAATATTGAAAAAGGAAGAGTATGAGTATTCAACATTTCCGTGTCGCCCTTATTCCCTTTTTTGCGGCA
TTTTGCCTTCCTGTTTTTGCTCACCCAGAAACGCTGGTGAAAGTAAAAGATGCTGAAGATCAGTTGGGTG
CACGAGTGGGTTACATCGAACTGGATCTCAACAGCGGTAAGATCCTTGAGAGTTTTCGCCCCGAAGAACG
TTTTCCAATGATGAGCACTTTTAAAGTTCTGCTATGTGGCGCGGTATTATCCCGTATTGACGCCGGGCAA
GAGCAACTCGGTCGCCGCATACACTATTCTCAGAATGACTTGGTTGAGTACTCACCAGTCACAGAAAAGC
ATCTTACGGATGGCATGACAGTAAGAGAATTATGCAGTGCTGCCATAACCATGAGTGATAACACTGCGGC
CAACTTACTTCTGACAACGATCGGAGGACCGAAGGAGCTAACCGCTTTTTTGCACAACATGGGGGATCAT
GTAACTCGCCTTGATCGTTGGGAACCGGAGCTGAATGAAGCCATACCAAACGACGAGCGTGACACCACGA
TGCCTGTAGCAATGGCAACAACGTTGCGCAAACTATTAACTGGCGAACTACTTACTCTAGCTTCCCGGCA
ACAATTAATAGACTGGATGGAGGCGGATAAAGTTGCAGGACCACTTCTGCGCTCGGCCCTTCCGGCTGGC
TGGTTTATTGCTGATAAATCTGGAGCCGGTGAGCGTGGGTCTCGCGGTATCATTGCAGCACTGGGGCCAG
ATGGTAAGCCCTCCCGTATCGTAGTTATCTACACGACGGGGAGTCAGGCAACTATGGATGAACGAAATAG
ACAGATCGCTGAGATAGGTGCCTCACTGATTAAGCATTGGTAACTGTCAGACCAAGTTTACTCATATATA
CTTTAGATTGATTTAAAACTTCATTTTTAATTTAAAAGGATCTAGGTGAAGATCCTTTTTGATAATCTCA
TGACCAAAATCCCTTAACGTGAGTTTTCGTTCCACTGAGCGTCAGACCCCGTAGAAAAGATCAAAGGATC
TTCTTGAGATCCTTTTTTTCTGCGCGTAATCTGCTGCTTGCAAACAAAAAAACCACCGCTACCAGCGGTG
GTTTGTTTGCCGGATCAAGAGCTACCAACTCTTTTTCCGAAGGTAACTGGCTTCAGCAGAGCGCAGATAC
CAAATACTGTTCTTCTAGTGTAGCCGTAGTTAGGCCACCACTTCAAGAACTCTGTAGCACCGCCTACATA
CCTCGCTCTGCTAATCCTGTTACCAGTGGCTGCTGCCAGTGGCGATAAGTCGTGTCTTACCGGGTTGGAC
TCAAGACGATAGTTACCGGATAAGGCGCAGCGGTCGGGCTGAACGGGGGGTTCGTGCACACAGCCCAGCT
TGGAGCGAACGACCTACACCGAACTGAGATACCTACAGCGTGAGCTATGAGAAAGCGCCACGCTTCCCGA
AGGGAGAAAGGCGGACAGGTATCCGGTAAGCGGCAGGGTCGGAACAGGAGAGCGCACGAGGGAGCTTCCA
GGGGGAAACGCCTGGTATCTTTATAGTCCTGTCGGGTTTCGCCACCTCTGACTTGAGCGTCGATTTTTGT
GATGCTCGTCAGGGGGGCGGAGCCTATGGAAAAACGCCAGCAACGCGGCCTTTTTACGGTTCCTGGCCTT
TTGCTGGCCTTTTGCTCACATGT
