>Addgene plasmid #27056 | pAAV-Ef1a-DIO EYFP | addgene partial sequence | sequence record 33305 | 27056 with EF1a-F
GTGTCGTGAGGTACCGGATCCTCTAGAGTCGACTCCGGAATAACTTCGTATAGGATACTTTATACGAAGT
TATGCAGAATGGTAGCTGGATTGTAGCTGCTATTAGCAATATGAAACCTCTTAATAACTTCGTATAGCAT
ACATTATACGAAGTTATGGCGCGCCTTACTTGTACAGCTCGTCCATGCCGAGAGTGATCCCGGCGGCGGT
CACGAACTCCAGCAGGACCATGTGATCGCGCTTCTCGTTGGGGTCTTTGCTCAGGGCGGACTGGTAGCTC
AGGTAGTGGTTGTCGGGCAGCAGCACGGGGCCGTCGCCGATGGGGGTGTTCTGCTGGTAGTGGTCGGCGA
GCTGCACGCTGCCGTCCTCGATGTTGTGGCGGATCTTGAAGTTCACCTTGATGCCGTTCTTCTGCTTGTC
GGCCATGATATAGACGTTGTGGCTGTTGTAGTTGTACTCCAGCTTGTGCCCCAGGATGTTGCCGTCCTCC
TTGAAGTCGATGCCCTTCAGCTCGATGCGGTTCACCAGGGTGTCGCCCTCGAACTTCACCTCGGCGCGGG
TCTTGTAGTTGCCGTCGTCCTTGAAGAAGATGGTGCGCTCCTGGACGTAGCCTTCGGGCATGGCGGACTT
GAAGAAGTCGTGCTGCTTCATGTGGTCGGGGTAGCGGGCGAAGCACTGCAGGCCGTAGCCGAAGGTGGTC
ACGAGGGTGGGCCAGGGCACGGGCAGCTTGCCGGTGGTGCAGATGAACTTCAGGGTCAGCTTGCCGTAGG
TGGCATCGCCCTCGCCCTCGCCGGACACGCTGAACTTGTGGCCGTTTACGTCGCCGTCCAGCTCGACCAG
GAT
