>Addgene plasmid #27056 | pAAV-Ef1a-DIO EYFP | addgene partial sequence | sequence record 33306 | 27056 with pBR322ori-F
CTGACTTGAGCGTCGATTTTTGTGATGCTCGTCAGGGGGGCGGAGCCTATGGAAAAACGCCAGCAACGCG
GCCTTTTTACGGTTCCTGGCCTTTTGCTGGCCTTTTGCTCACATGTCCTGCAGGCAGCTGCGCGCTCGCT
