>Addgene plasmid #27056 | pAAV-Ef1a-DIO EYFP | addgene partial sequence | sequence record 33307 | 27056 with EGFP-C
ACGAGCTGTACAAGTAAGGCGCGCCATAACTTCGTATAATGTATGCTATACGAAGTTATTAAGAGGTTTC
ATATTGCTAATAGCAGCTACAATCCAGCTACCATTCTGCATAACTTCGTATAAAGTATCCTATACGAAGT
TATTCCGGAGTCGACTCTAGAGGATCCGGTACCTCACGACACCTGAAATGGAAGAAAAAAACTTTGAACC
ACTGTCTGAGGCTTGAGAATGAACCAAGATCCAAACTCAAAAAGGGCAAATTCCAAGGAGAATTACATCA
AGTGCCAAGCTGGCCTAACTTCAGTCTCCACCCACTCAGTGTGGGGAAACTCCATCGCATAAAACCCCTC
CCCCCAACCTAAAGACGACGTACTCCAAAAGCTCGAGAACTAATCGAGGTGCCTGGACGGCGCCCGGTAC
TCCGTGGAGTCACATGAAGCGACGGCTGAGGACGGAAAGGCCCTTTTCCTTTGTGTGGGTGACTCACCCG
CCCGCTCTCCCGAGCGCCGCGTCCTCCATTTTGAGCTCCCTGCAGCAGGGCCGGGAAGCGGCCATCTTTC
CGCTCACGCAACTGGTGCCGACCGGGCCAGCCTTGCCGCCCAGGGCGGGGCGATACACGGCGGCGCGAGG
CCAGGCACCAGAGCAGGCCGGCCAGCTTGAGACTACCCCCGTCCGATTCTCGGTGGCCGCGCTCGCAGGC
CCCGCCTCGCCGAACATGTGCGCTGGGACGCACGGGCCCCGTCGCCGCCCGCGGCCCCAAAAACCGAAAT
ACCAGTGTGCAGATCTTGGCCCGCATTTACAAGACTATCTTGCCAGAAAAAAAGCGTCGCAGCAGGTCAT
CAAAAATTTTAAATGGCTAGAGACTTATCGAAAGCAGCGAGACAGGCGCGAAGGTGCCACCAGATTCGCA
CGCGGCGGCCCCAGCGCCCAGGCCAGGCCTCAACTCAA
